Addgene plasmid #18554: T4 Lysozyme L121I A129W L133M WT*
Depositing lab: Brian Matthews. Depositing organization: University of Oregon.
Backbone
  Vector backbone: pHS1403
  Backbone size w/o insert (bp): 5000
  Vector type: Bacterial Expression
Growth in bacteria
  Bacterial resistance: Ampicillin, 100 μg/mL
  Growth temperature: 37°C
  Growth strain: DH5alpha
  Copy number: High Copy
Gene/Insert
  Gene/Insert name: T4 Lysozyme (alt name: EB56)
  Species: Bacteriophage T4
  Insert size (bp): 600
  Mutation: L121I A129W L133M WT*
  GenBank ID: NP_049736
  Entrez Gene: e (a.k.a. T4p123)
  Cloning method: Restriction Enzyme; 5′ cloning site BamHI (not destroyed); 3′ cloning site HindIII (not destroyed)
  Sequencing primers: 5′ na; 3′ GGCGTATCACGAGGCCC
Terms and licenses: Academic/Nonprofit Terms; Industry Terms: Not Available to Industry
Depositor comments: The BamHI site is 27 bp from the ATG and the HindIII site is 115 bp from the stop.
How to cite: T4 Lysozyme L121I A129W L133M WT* was a gift from Brian Matthews (Addgene plasmid # 18554 ; http://n2t.net/addgene:18554 ; RRID:Addgene_18554)
