[The description below was written by a language model from this plasmid's Addgene catalogue record.]
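Description:
T4 Lysozyme L121I A129W L133M WT* is a bacterial expression plasmid built on the pHS1403 backbone (about 5 kb without insert). It carries a roughly 600 bp insert encoding a mutant form of bacteriophage T4 lysozyme, the product of phage gene e (alternative name in the record: EB56). The plasmid is maintained at high copy number in E. coli and selected with ampicillin. The record does not name the origin of replication or the promoter that drives expression, and no feature table is provided, so the regulatory elements of the backbone cannot be described from the available information. No affinity tags or fusion partners are listed.

The lysozyme coding region was inserted by restriction cloning between BamHI and HindIII sites, both of which remain intact. According to the depositor's comments, the BamHI site lies 27 bp from the start codon and the HindIII site 115 bp from the stop codon, so the insert includes short flanking untranslated sequence and can be excised as a cassette. The encoded protein carries three substitutions, L121I, A129W and L133M, in the "WT*" background. The record does not define this term, but in the T4 lysozyme literature it conventionally denotes the cysteine-free pseudo-wild-type protein used as a reference. All three changes replace one nonpolar side chain with another of different size or shape at nearby positions. The record does not state a purpose, but this pattern fits the use of T4 lysozyme as a model system, in which variants are produced recombinantly to study how altered side-chain packing affects protein stability, folding and structure.
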