>Addgene plasmid #18554 | T4 Lysozyme L121I A129W L133M WT* | addgene partial sequence | sequence record 24340 | 3primeUP
TACGAAAAGCCCGCTCATTAGGCGGGCTCAGATCTGCTCATGTTTGACAGCTTATCATCGATAAGCTCCC
CTCGAGTCACGACGTTGTAAAACGACGGTCAGTGCCAAGCTTCGGCAATAAATTCTTGATATGTTTTCAT
ATGTTTCCTTTAAATATTTTAATTAGTAATTGTCTATTCAAGTAATTGTGAATATACTATCACAATTCCA
AGAGAAAGTAAACAGCTTTATAGATTTTTATACGCGTCCCAAGTGCCAGTTCTAAACGTTGTAATCACTC
GTTTTGCGCGATTAGGTGTTTGATTATACCATCTACTTTTAGCCATGTTAACTGCCCATTCATCCCAGCG
TTTTTGTTGAATCATACGTAAAGAGTTAGTAAATCCTGCCACACCGGTTTCTCCCATTTGGAAAACCATA
TTAATCAGTGCAGCGCGACGAACCGCATCAAGAGAATCATAAACCGGTTTTAATTTAGCATTTCTCAGAA
TTCCGCGAACAGCAGCATCAACATCCTGATTAAAGAGTTTTTCAGCCTCATCTTTTGTAATTACACCATT
AGTATTACGCCCAATAGCTTTATCTAATTCAGATTTAGCAGCATTAAGTGATGGACTTTTTGTAAGCAAA
TGACCGATGCCAATAGTGTAATAGCCTTCTGTGTCTTTATAGATTTTAAGTCTAAGACCTTCATCTATAC
GTAACATTTCAAATATATTCATAATACCTCCTAAGCATCGATGGATCCCCGGGTACCGAGCTCGAATTCG
TAATCATGGTCATAGCTGGNTCCTGTGTGAANTGNT
